Addgene plasmid #129534: p1195-pssAAV.U1a.hNme2Cas9
Purpose: AAV vector expressing Nme2Cas9
Depositing lab: Erik Sontheimer. Depositing organization: University of Massachusetts, Worcester. Publication: Tissue-restricted Genome Editing in vivo Specified by MicroRNA-repressible Anti-CRISPR Proteins. Lee J, Mou H, Ibraheim R, Liang SQ, Liu P, Xue W, Sontheimer EJ. RNA. 2019 Aug 22. pii: rna.071704.119. doi: 10.1261/rna.071704.119. PubMed 31439808.
Backbone
  Vector backbone: AAV
  Backbone size w/o insert (bp): 3326
  Total vector size (bp): 6833
  Vector type: AAV
Growth in bacteria
  Bacterial resistance: Ampicillin, 100 μg/mL
  Growth temperature: 37°C
  Growth strain: NEB Stable
  Copy number: Unknown
Gene/Insert
  Gene/Insert name: human codon-optimized Nme2Cas9 (alt name: Nme2Cas9c)
  Promoter: U1a
  Tag / fusion protein: 2xNLS (N terminal on insert); NLS-3xHA-NLS (C terminal on insert)
  Cloning method: Restriction Enzyme; 5′ cloning site AflII (not destroyed); 3′ cloning site NotI (not destroyed)
  Sequencing primers: 5′ cgtggccacgcaactcatac; 3′ ccgccgagtgagagacacaa
Terms and licenses: Academic/Nonprofit Terms; Industry Terms: Not Available to Industry
How to cite: p1195-pssAAV.U1a.hNme2Cas9 was a gift from Erik Sontheimer (Addgene plasmid # 129534 ; http://n2t.net/addgene:129534 ; RRID:Addgene_129534)
