[The description below was written by a language model from this plasmid's Addgene catalogue record and pLannotate feature annotations shown in this document.]
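Description:
p1195-pssAAV.U1a.hNme2Cas9 is a 6,833 bp single-stranded AAV transfer plasmid that expresses the compact type II-C Cas9 orthologue Nme2Cas9 from Neisseria meningitidis in mammalian cells or tissues. It is maintained in bacteria through a high-copy ColE1/pUC-type origin and selected with ampicillin via the β-lactamase gene and its own promoter. The backbone also carries an f1 phage origin and short remnants of pBR322 bom and rop sequences. The expression cassette is flanked by AAV2 inverted terminal repeats. One repeat spans the numbering origin of the circular map and therefore appears as two fragments. The ITRs are the cis elements required for replication and packaging of the intervening DNA into recombinant AAV particles when Rep, Cap and helper functions are supplied in trans. The recombination-reduced propagation strain listed in the record fits the known instability of these repeats.

Between the ITRs, the record states that the small U1a promoter drives a human codon-optimized Nme2Cas9 open reading frame. The automated annotation does not label this promoter, marking only a short match to an EF-1α intron upstream of the coding region. The nuclease carries two nuclear localization signals at its N terminus and an NLS-3xHA-NLS module at its C terminus, which provide nuclear import and epitope-based detection. Transcription ends at a rabbit β-globin polyadenylation signal. No guide RNA cassette is annotated or described, so the guide presumably has to be supplied separately. The compact promoter and terminator help keep the cassette within AAV packaging capacity. The associated work concerns in vivo genome editing restricted to particular tissues by microRNA-repressible anti-CRISPR proteins, and this vector provides the Cas9 component.
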