Features (pLannotate 1.2.2; 16 found; start..end, strand, type, name):
      1..87      -  repeat_region  AAV2 ITR (fragment): inverted terminal repeat of adeno-associated virus serotype 2 inverted
    355..390     +  intron         EF-1α intron A (fragment): truncated intron upstream of the start codon of human EF-1α
    492..3737    +  CDS            cas9: CAS9_NEIMA - Experimental evidence at protein level: Swiss-Prot protein existence level 1. CRISPR (clustered regularly interspaced short palindromic repeat) is an adaptive immune system that provides protection against mobile genetic elements (viruses, transposable elements and conjugative plasmids). CRISPR clusters contain spacers, sequences complementary to antecedent mobile elements, and target invading nucleic acids. CRISPR clusters are transcribed and processed into CRISPR RNA (crRNA). In type II CRISPR systems correct processing of pre-crRNA requires a trans- encoded small RNA (tracrRNA)
   3822..3844    +  CDS            3xHA (fragment): three tandem HA epitope tags
   3861..3881    +  CDS            HA (fragment): HA (human influenza hemagglutinin) epitope tag
   3888..3914    +  CDS            NLS: nuclear localization signal (Makkerh et al., 1996)
   3985..4040    +  polyA_signal   β-globin poly(A) signal: rabbit β-globin polyadenylation signal (Gil and Proudfoot, 1987)
   4053..4193    +  repeat_region  AAV2 ITR: inverted terminal repeat of adeno-associated virus serotype 2 inverted
   4198..4249    -  misc_feature   bom (fragment): basis of mobility region from pBR322
   4268..4723    +  rep_origin     f1 ori (sequence partly withheld): f1 bacteriophage origin of replication; arrow indicates direction of (+) strand synthesis
   4724..4773    -  misc_feature   bom (fragment): basis of mobility region from pBR322
   4875..4910    -  CDS            rop (fragment): Rop protein, which maintains plasmids at low copy number; rop
   5005..5109    +  promoter       AmpR promoter: bla
   5110..5970    +  CDS            AmpR: β-lactamase; bla; confers resistance to ampicillin, carbenicillin, and related antibiotics
   6141..6729    +  rep_origin     ori: high-copy-number ColE1/pMB1/pBR322/pUC origin of replication
   6791..6833    -  repeat_region  AAV2 ITR (fragment): inverted terminal repeat of adeno-associated virus serotype 2 inverted
>Addgene plasmid #129534 | p1195-pssAAV.U1a.hNme2Cas9 | addgene full sequence | sequence record 254646 | Addgene NGS Result
GGCGTCGGGCGACCTTTGGTCGCCCGGCCTCAGTGAGCGAGCGAGCGCGCAGAGAGGGAGTGGCCAACTC
CATCACTAGGGGTTCCTGCGGCCTCTAGAATGGAGGCGGTACTATGTAGATGAGAATTCAGGAGCAAACT
GGGAAAAGCAACTGCTTCCAAATATTTGTGATTTTTACAGTGTAGTTTTGGAAAAACTCTTAGCCTACCA
ATTCTTCTAAGTGTTTTAAAATGTGGGAGCCAGTACACATGAAGTTATAGAGTGTTTTAATGAGGCTTAA
ATATTTACCGTAACTATGAAATGCTACGCATATCATGCTGTTCAGGCTCCGTGGCCACGCAACTCATACT
TAAGCAGACAGTGGTTCAAAGTTTTTTTCTTCCATTTCAGGTGTCGTGAACACCGCCACCATGGTGCCTA
AGAAGAAGAGAAAGGTGGAAGATAAACGCCCAGCAGCTACAAAGAAGGCAGGTCAAGCCAAGAAAAAGAA
AATGGCCGCCTTCAAGCCTAACCCAATCAATTACATCCTGGGACTGGACATCGGAATCGCATCCGTGGGA
TGGGCTATGGTGGAGATCGACGAGGAGGAGAATCCTATCCGGCTGATCGATCTGGGCGTGAGAGTGTTTG
AGAGGGCCGAGGTGCCAAAGACCGGCGATTCTCTGGCTATGGCCCGGAGACTGGCACGGAGCGTGAGGCG
CCTGACACGGAGAAGGGCACACAGGCTGCTGAGGGCACGCCGGCTGCTGAAGAGAGAGGGCGTGCTGCAG
GCAGCAGACTTCGATGAGAATGGCCTGATCAAGAGCCTGCCAAACACCCCCTGGCAGCTGAGAGCAGCCG
CCCTGGACAGGAAGCTGACACCACTGGAGTGGTCTGCCGTGCTGCTGCACCTGATCAAGCACCGCGGCTA
CCTGAGCCAGCGGAAGAACGAGGGAGAGACAGCAGACAAGGAGCTGGGCGCCCTGCTGAAGGGAGTGGCC
AACAATGCCCACGCCCTGCAGACCGGCGATTTCAGGACACCTGCCGAGCTGGCCCTGAATAAGTTTGAGA
AGGAGTCCGGCCACATCAGAAACCAGAGGGGCGACTATAGCCACACCTTCTCCCGCAAGGATCTGCAGGC
CGAGCTGATCCTGCTGTTCGAGAAGCAGAAGGAGTTTGGCAATCCACACGTGAGCGGAGGCCTGAAGGAG
GGAATCGAGACCCTGCTGATGACACAGAGGCCTGCCCTGTCCGGCGACGCAGTGCAGAAGATGCTGGGAC
ACTGCACCTTCGAGCCTGCAGAGCCAAAGGCCGCCAAGAACACCTACACAGCCGAGCGGTTTATCTGGCT
GACAAAGCTGAACAATCTGAGAATCCTGGAGCAGGGATCCGAGAGGCCACTGACCGACACAGAGAGGGCC
ACCCTGATGGATGAGCCTTACCGGAAGTCTAAGCTGACATATGCCCAGGCCAGAAAGCTGCTGGGCCTGG
AGGACACCGCCTTCTTTAAGGGCCTGAGATACGGCAAGGATAATGCCGAGGCCTCCACACTGATGGAGAT
GAAGGCCTATCACGCCATCTCTCGCGCCCTGGAGAAGGAGGGCCTGAAGGACAAGAAGTCCCCCCTGAAC
CTGAGCTCCGAGCTGCAGGATGAGATCGGCACCGCCTTCTCTCTGTTTAAGACCGACGAGGATATCACAG
GCCGCCTGAAGGACAGGGTGCAGCCTGAGATCCTGGAGGCCCTGCTGAAGCACATCTCTTTCGATAAGTT
TGTGCAGATCAGCCTGAAGGCCCTGAGAAGGATCGTGCCACTGATGGAGCAGGGCAAGCGGTACGACGAG
GCCTGCGCCGAGATCTACGGCGATCACTATGGCAAGAAGAACACAGAGGAGAAGATCTATCTGCCCCCTA
TCCCTGCCGACGAGATCAGAAATCCTGTGGTGCTGAGGGCCCTGTCCCAGGCAAGAAAAGTGATCAACGG
AGTGGTGCGCCGGTACGGATCTCCAGCCCGGATCCACATCGAGACCGCCAGAGAAGTGGGCAAGAGCTTC
AAGGACCGGAAGGAGATCGAGAAGAGACAGGAGGAGAATCGCAAGGATCGGGAGAAGGCCGCCGCCAAGT
TTAGGGAGTACTTCCCTAACTTTGTGGGCGAGCCAAAGTCTAAGGACATCCTGAAGCTGCGCCTGTACGA
GCAGCAGCACGGCAAGTGTCTGTATAGCGGCAAGGAGATCAATCTGGTGCGGCTGAACGAGAAGGGCTAT
GTGGAGATCGATCACGCCCTGCCTTTCTCCAGAACCTGGGACGATTCTTTTAACAATAAGGTGCTGGTGC
TGGGCAGCGAGAACCAGAATAAGGGCAATCAGACACCATACGAGTATTTCAATGGCAAGGACAACTCCAG
GGAGTGGCAGGAGTTCAAGGCCCGCGTGGAGACCTCTAGATTTCCCAGGAGCAAGAAGCAGCGGATCCTG
CTGCAGAAGTTCGACGAGGATGGCTTTAAGGAGTGCAACCTGAATGACACCAGATACGTGAACCGGTTCC
TGTGCCAGTTTGTGGCCGATCACATCCTGCTGACCGGCAAGGGCAAGAGAAGGGTGTTCGCCTCTAATGG
CCAGATCACAAACCTGCTGAGGGGATTTTGGGGACTGAGGAAGGTGCGGGCAGAGAATGACAGACACCAC
GCACTGGATGCAGTGGTGGTGGCATGCAGCACCGTGGCAATGCAGCAGAAGATCACAAGATTCGTGAGGT
ATAAGGAGATGAACGCCTTTGACGGCAAGACCATCGATAAGGAGACAGGCAAGGTGCTGCACCAGAAGAC
CCACTTCCCCCAGCCTTGGGAGTTCTTTGCCCAGGAAGTGATGATCCGGGTGTTCGGCAAGCCAGACGGC
AAGCCTGAGTTTGAGGAGGCCGATACCCCAGAGAAGCTGAGGACACTGCTGGCAGAGAAGCTGTCTAGCA
GGCCAGAGGCAGTGCACGAGTACGTGACCCCACTGTTCGTGTCCAGGGCACCCAATCGGAAGATGTCTGG
CGCCCACAAGGACACACTGAGAAGCGCCAAGAGGTTTGTGAAGCACAACGAGAAGATCTCCGTGAAGAGA
GTGTGGCTGACCGAGATCAAGCTGGCCGATCTGGAGAACATGGTGAATTACAAGAACGGCAGGGAGATCG
AGCTGTATGAGGCCCTGAAGGCAAGGCTGGAGGCCTACGGAGGAAATGCCAAGCAGGCCTTCGACCCAAA
GGATAACCCCTTTTATAAGAAGGGAGGACAGCTGGTGAAGGCCGTGCGGGTGGAGAAGACCCAGGAGAGC
GGCGTGCTGCTGAATAAGAAGAACGCCTACACAATCGCCGACAATGGCGATATGGTGAGAGTGGACGTGT
TCTGTAAGGTGGATAAGAAGGGCAAGAATCAGTACTTTATCGTGCCTATCTATGCCTGGCAGGTGGCCGA
GAACATCCTGCCAGACATCGATTGCAAGGGCTACAGAATCGACGATAGCTATACATTCTGTTTTTCCCTG
CACAAGTATGACCTGATCGCCTTCCAGAAGGATGAGAAGTCCAAGGTGGAGTTTGCCTACTATATCAATT
GCGACTCCTCTAACGGCAGGTTCTACCTGGCCTGGCACGATAAGGGCAGCAAGGAGCAGCAGTTTCGCAT
CTCCACCCAGAATCTGGTGCTGATCCAGAAGTATCAGGTGAACGAGCTGGGCAAGGAGATCAGGCCATGT
CGGCTGAAGAAGCGCCCACCCGTGCGGGAGGATAAGCGGCCCGCAGCAACCAAGAAGGCAGGACAGGCCA
AGAAGAAGAAGTACCCCTATGACGTGCCTGACTACGCCGGGTATCCCTACGACGTGCCTGATTACGCCGG
GTCCTATCCCTACGACGTGCCAGATTACGCTGCAGCTCCAGCAGCGAAGAAAAAGAAGCTGGATTAAGAT
CTTTTTCCCTCTGCCAAAAATTATGGGGACATCATGAAGCCCCTTGAGCATCTGACTTCTGGCTAATAAA
GGAAATTTATTTTCATTGCAATAGTGTGTTGGAATTTTTTGTGTCTCTCACTCGGCGGCCGCAGGAACCC
CTAGTGATGGAGTTGGCCACTCCCTCTCTGCGCGCTCGCTCGCTCACTGAGGCCGGGCGACCAAAGGTCG
CCCGACGCCCGGGCTTTGCCCGGGCGGCCTCAGTGAGCGAGCGAGCGCGCAGCTGCCTGCAGGGGCGCCT
GATGCGGTATTTTCTCCTTACGCATCTGTGCGGTATTTCACACCGCATA
[95 nt withheld, positions 4250-4344]
T
[46 nt withheld, positions 4346-4391]
C
[141 nt withheld, positions 4393-4533]
CCTTTGACGTTGGAGTCCACGTTCTTT
[37 nt withheld, positions 4561-4597]
ACTCTATCTCGGGCTATTCTTTTGATTTATAAGGGATTTTGCCGATTTCGGTCTATTGGTTAAAAAATGA
GCTGATTTAACAAAAATTTAACGCGAATTTTAACAAAATATTAACGTTTACAATTTTATGGTGCACTCTC
AGTACAATCTGCTCTGATGCCGCATAGTTAAGCCAGCCCCGACACCCGCCAACACCCGCTGACGCGCCCT
GACGGGCTTGTCTGCTCCCGGCATCCGCTTACAGACAAGCTGTGACCGTCTCCGGGAGCTGCATGTGTCA
GAGGTTTTCACCGTCATCACCGAAACGCGCGAGACGAAAGGGCCTCGTGATACGCCTATTTTTATAGGTT
AATGTCATGATAATAATGGTTTCTTAGACGTCAGGTGGCACTTTTCGGGGAAATGTGCGCGGAACCCCTA
TTTGTTTATTTTTCTAAATACATTCAAATATGTATCCGCTCATGAGACAATAACCCTGATAAATGCTTCA
ATAATATTGAAAAAGGAAGAGTATGAGTATTCAACATTTCCGTGTCGCCCTTATTCCCTTTTTTGCGGCA
TTTTGCCTTCCTGTTTTTGCTCACCCAGAAACGCTGGTGAAAGTAAAAGATGCTGAAGATCAGTTGGGTG
CACGAGTGGGTTACATCGAACTGGATCTCAACAGCGGTAAGATCCTTGAGAGTTTTCGCCCCGAAGAACG
TTTTCCAATGATGAGCACTTTTAAAGTTCTGCTATGTGGCGCGGTATTATCCCGTATTGACGCCGGGCAA
GAGCAACTCGGTCGCCGCATACACTATTCTCAGAATGACTTGGTTGAGTACTCACCAGTCACAGAAAAGC
ATCTTACGGATGGCATGACAGTAAGAGAATTATGCAGTGCTGCCATAACCATGAGTGATAACACTGCGGC
CAACTTACTTCTGACAACGATCGGAGGACCGAAGGAGCTAACCGCTTTTTTGCACAACATGGGGGATCAT
GTAACTCGCCTTGATCGTTGGGAACCGGAGCTGAATGAAGCCATACCAAACGACGAGCGTGACACCACGA
TGCCTGTAGCAATGGCAACAACGTTGCGCAAACTATTAACTGGCGAACTACTTACTCTAGCTTCCCGGCA
ACAATTAATAGACTGGATGGAGGCGGATAAAGTTGCAGGACCACTTCTGCGCTCGGCCCTTCCGGCTGGC
TGGTTTATTGCTGATAAATCTGGAGCCGGTGAGCGTGGAAGCCGCGGTATCATTGCAGCACTGGGGCCAG
ATGGTAAGCCCTCCCGTATCGTAGTTATCTACACGACGGGGAGTCAGGCAACTATGGATGAACGAAATAG
ACAGATCGCTGAGATAGGTGCCTCACTGATTAAGCATTGGTAACTGTCAGACCAAGTTTACTCATATATA
CTTTAGATTGATTTAAAACTTCATTTTTAATTTAAAAGGATCTAGGTGAAGATCCTTTTTGATAATCTCA
TGACCAAAATCCCTTAACGTGAGTTTTCGTTCCACTGAGCGTCAGACCCCGTAGAAAAGATCAAAGGATC
TTCTTGAGATCCTTTTTTTCTGCGCGTAATCTGCTGCTTGCAAACAAAAAAACCACCGCTACCAGCGGTG
GTTTGTTTGCCGGATCAAGAGCTACCAACTCTTTTTCCGAAGGTAACTGGCTTCAGCAGAGCGCAGATAC
CAAATACTGTTCTTCTAGTGTAGCCGTAGTTAGGCCACCACTTCAAGAACTCTGTAGCACCGCCTACATA
CCTCGCTCTGCTAATCCTGTTACCAGTGGCTGCTGCCAGTGGCGATAAGTCGTGTCTTACCGGGTTGGAC
TCAAGACGATAGTTACCGGATAAGGCGCAGCGGTCGGGCTGAACGGGGGGTTCGTGCACACAGCCCAGCT
TGGAGCGAACGACCTACACCGAACTGAGATACCTACAGCGTGAGCTATGAGAAAGCGCCACGCTTCCCGA
AGGGAGAAAGGCGGACAGGTATCCGGTAAGCGGCAGGGTCGGAACAGGAGAGCGCACGAGGGAGCTTCCA
GGGGGAAACGCCTGGTATCTTTATAGTCCTGTCGGGTTTCGCCACCTCTGACTTGAGCGTCGATTTTTGT
GATGCTCGTCAGGGGGGCGGAGCCTATGGAAAAACGCCAGCAACGCGGCCTTTTTACGGTTCCTGGCCTT
TTGCTGGCCTTTTGCTCACATGTCCTGCAGGCAGCTGCGCGCTCGCTCGCTCACTGAGGCCGCCCG
